Addgene plasmid #59236: pLV-Enh eGFP Reporter-muKC2-X12
Purpose: Lentiviral GFP reporter for testing enhancer activity in different cell types. Insert is an enhancer identified in the exonic region of the keratin type II cluster.
Depositing lab: Benjamin Yu. Depositing organization: University of California, San Diego (UCSD).
Backbone
  Vector backbone: Brachyury-eGFP
  Backbone size w/o insert (bp): 7967
  Total vector size (bp): 8769
  Modifications to backbone: Original vector is Brachyury-eGFP (Kita-Matsuo et al. 2009) with the Brachyury promoter cloned out and replaced with the minimal Hsp68 promoter from the Hsp68-lacZ-Gateway plasmid (Pennacchio et al. 2006)
  Vector type: Lentiviral
Growth in bacteria
  Bacterial resistance: Ampicillin, 100 μg/mL
  Growth temperature: 37°C
  Growth strain: Stbl3
  Copy number: High Copy
Gene/Insert
  Gene/Insert name: Krt7-ex6 (alt name: mm9 chr15:101250602-101251399)
  Species: M. musculus (mouse)
  Insert size (bp): 802
  Promoter: Mu Hsp68 minimal promoter
  Cloning method: Gateway Cloning
  Sequencing primers: 5′ CGGGAGAGACTCTGGAGG; 3′ TGATCAAAAGGAGGAGGGGTG
Terms and licenses: Academic/Nonprofit Terms; Industry Terms: Not Available to Industry
Depositor comments: Please note that the final plasmid sequence is post-Gateway recombination. The plasmid contains attB sites (not attR sites as the map implies).
How to cite: pLV-Enh eGFP Reporter-muKC2-X12 was a gift from Benjamin Yu (Addgene plasmid # 59236 ; http://n2t.net/addgene:59236 ; RRID:Addgene_59236)
