[The description below was written by a language model from this plasmid's Addgene catalogue record.]
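Description:
pLV-Enh eGFP Reporter-muKC2-X12 is a lentiviral enhancer-reporter plasmid of about 8.8 kb, built to test whether a candidate regulatory sequence can drive transcription in a given cell type. It derives from the Brachyury-eGFP lentiviral vector, in which the original Brachyury promoter was removed and replaced with the mouse Hsp68 minimal promoter. A minimal promoter of this kind has little activity by itself, so eGFP expression depends largely on the enhancer placed next to it, and fluorescence serves as a readout of enhancer strength and cell-type specificity. The plasmid is maintained in bacteria as a high-copy construct under ampicillin selection. It is grown in a recombination-deficient strain (Stbl3), a common choice for vectors carrying lentiviral repeat sequences.

The insert is an approximately 800 bp mouse genomic fragment designated Krt7-ex6, described as an enhancer identified within an exonic region of the keratin type II gene cluster on chromosome 15. It was introduced by Gateway cloning. The deposited plasmid is the post-recombination product, so the fragment is flanked by attB sites rather than the attR sites that the associated map may suggest. Delivered as a lentivirus, the cassette can integrate into target cells, allowing the activity of this keratin-cluster element to be compared across different cell types.

No feature table accompanies the record. The specific lentiviral elements, the bacterial origin of replication and any mammalian selection marker are therefore not stated.
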