>Addgene plasmid #59236 | pLV-Enh eGFP Reporter-muKC2-X12 | depositor partial sequence | sequence record 93520 | pLV-Enh eGFP Reporter-muKC2-X12 sequence 599 bps
GGGNCATGGTCATATGATTTTATTTTGACTGATAGTGACCTGTTCGTTGCAACAAATTGATGAGCAATGC
TTTTTTATAATGCCAACTTTGTACAAAAAAGCAGGCTTTCGGGAGAGACTCTGGAGGAAGCCAGAAGTCA
GGTTTGAAGGGAGTATAGGGCATGGATCCCCGTAGTATGCACGGGTAAAAACTCAGTCTTGGACTCTTGC
TCTCAGATTCTGAGTAGGAGAGGTCGTAGTGTCCTGTAGTGTGACTTTGAGGGGTGTGGACGTGGACGGG
GTTGGGCAACGGTGGTGGCTGAGAGGCAGCACCTTTTCTTGGGAATGCAGGCTGGAATCTGTGGATGGGG
AGAGGGTCCAGTGGCTGGCTGTGATGGTTCACCGTGCCGTAACTGTGTTTCTGGGCTTTCAGTTTGAGAC
ACTCCAGGGCCAGGCTGGGAAGCACGGGGATGACCTCCGCAACACCCGGAATGAGATTGCGGAGATGAAC
CGCTCTATCCAGAGGCTGCAGGCAGAGATTGACACCTTGAACAACCAGGTGGGAACCCGCTCTCCTGTCC
TGCTGAAAGTGGGAGGCATCTACTCAGCGTTACGACTGG
