>Addgene plasmid #59236 | pLV-Enh eGFP Reporter-muKC2-X12 | addgene partial sequence | sequence record 98779 | pRRL5primeMCS-F 5'-tgaacggatctcgacggtat-3'
AAGAATAGTAGACATAATAGCAACAGACATACAAACTAAAGAATTACAAAAACAAATTACAAAAATTCAA
AATTTTATCGATCACGAGACTAGCCTCGAGAAGCTTGATATCGAATTCCATCACAAGTTTGTACAAAAAA
GCAGGCTTTCGGGAGAGACTCTGGAGGAAGCCAGAAGTCAGGTTTGAAGGGAGTATAGGGCATGGATCCC
CGTAGTATGCACGGGTAAAAACTCAGTCTTGGACTCTTGCTCTCAGATTCTGAGTAGGAGAGGTCGTAGT
GTCCTGTAGTGTGACTTTGAGGGGTGTGGACGTGGACGGGGTTGGGCAACGGTGGTGGCTGAGAGGCAGC
ACCTTTTCTTGGGAATGCAGGCTGGAATCTGTGGATGGGGAGAGGGTCCAGTGGCTGGCTGTGATGGTTC
ACCGTGCCGTAACTGTGTTTCTGGGCTTTCAGTTTGAGACACTCCAGGCCCAGGCTGGGAAGCACGGGGA
TGACCTCCGCAACACCCGGAATGAGATTGCGGAGATGAACCGCTCTATCCAGAGGCTGCAGGCAGAGATT
GACACCTTGAAGAACCAGGTGGGAACCCGCTCTCCTGTCCTGCTGAAAGTGGGAGGCAGCTAGTCAGGTC
AGGTCAGGGTCAGAGTGAGTCTGGGAGGCCTGGGCCCAGGTGGGTGCAGCTCACATCTCAGGTCCTTAGT
GAGACCTACAGGTGGAGTGAGGTTGGCCAGACCCTGGCTTA
